Addgene plasmid #199138: RB810
Purpose: This plasmid contains a barcoding cassette which gets integrated at Neut5 locus in Candida albicans genome
Depositing lab: Richard Bennett. Depositing organization: Brown University. Publication: Aneuploidy and gene dosage regulate filamentation and host colonization by Candida albicans. Kakade P, Sircaik S, Maufrais C, Ene IV, Bennett RJ. Proc Natl Acad Sci U S A. 2023 Mar 14;120(11):e2218163120. doi: 10.1073/pnas.2218163120. Epub 2023 Mar 9. PubMed 36893271.
Backbone
  Vector backbone: pRS314
  Backbone manufacturer: ATCC
  Backbone size w/o insert (bp): 6599
  Vector type: Yeast Expression
  Selectable markers: Nourseothricin
Growth in bacteria
  Bacterial resistance: Ampicillin, 100 μg/mL
  Growth temperature: 37°C
  Growth strain: DH5alpha
  Copy number: High Copy
Gene/Insert
  Gene/Insert name: 100 bp barcoding cassette
  Species: Synthetic
  Insert size (bp): 100
  Cloning method: Restriction Enzyme; 5′ cloning site SpeI (unknown if destroyed); 3′ cloning site ClaI (unknown if destroyed)
  Sequencing primers: 5′ GTGCCGTAAAGCACTAAATCGG; 3′ GTTACCTCACTCATTAGGCACCCC
Terms and licenses: Academic/Nonprofit Terms; Industry Terms: Not Available to Industry
Depositor comments: After restriction digestion with NgoMIV, this plasmid can be used to transform Candida strains which would barcode it with unique DNA barcodes
How to cite: RB810 was a gift from Richard Bennett (Addgene plasmid # 199138 ; http://n2t.net/addgene:199138 ; RRID:Addgene_199138)
