[The description below was written by a language model from this plasmid's Addgene catalogue record and pLannotate feature annotations shown in this document.]
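Description:
RB810 is a pRS314-based yeast shuttle plasmid designed to deliver a DNA barcode into the genome of Candida albicans at the Neut5 locus. The backbone supplies the usual parts for propagation in E. coli: a high-copy ColE1/pUC-type origin and an AmpR (β-lactamase) gene for ampicillin selection, along with remnants of the pBluescript-style cloning region (lacZα fragment, lac promoter/operator, flanking T7 and T3 promoters) and fragments of the f1/M13 phage origin. It also retains the pRS314 elements for Saccharomyces cerevisiae, namely the TRP1 auxotrophic marker with its own promoter and a CEN6/ARS centromeric replication module. These would permit low-copy episomal maintenance in baker's yeast, but the record does not tie them to the stated use in Candida.

The payload sits within the former polylinker. A nourseothricin resistance cassette, consisting of a streptothricin acetyltransferase coding sequence between the Ashbya gossypii TEF promoter and TEF terminator, provides dominant drug selection of transformants. The insert proper is a synthetic 100 bp barcoding cassette cloned between SpeI and ClaI sites. The feature table annotates neither the barcode nor any Neut5 homology sequences, although unannotated stretches near the MCS fragments may hold them. According to the depositor, the plasmid is digested with NgoMIV before transformation, and the resulting DNA integrates at Neut5 to mark the recipient strain with a unique barcode. This tagging is typically used to distinguish and track strains in mixed populations, and the associated study concerns aneuploidy, filamentation and host colonization by C. albicans.
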