Features (pLannotate 1.2.2; 23 found; start..end, strand, type, name):
    137..186     +  misc_feature   bom (fragment): basis of mobility region from pBR322
    324..471     +  promoter       TRP1 promoter: S. cerevisiae TRP1
    472..1146    +  CDS            TRP1: phosphoribosylanthranilate isomerase, required for tryptophan biosynthesis; S. cerevisiae TRP1; yeast auxotrophic marker
   1197..1248    +  misc_feature   bom (fragment): basis of mobility region from pBR322
   1249..1576    -  rep_origin     M13 ori (fragment) (sequence partly withheld): M13 bacteriophage origin of replication; arrow indicates direction of (+) strand synthesis
   1890..2019    -  rep_origin     f1 ori (fragment) (sequence partly withheld): f1 bacteriophage origin of replication; arrow indicates direction of (+) strand synthesis
   2023..2180    -  CDS            lacZα (fragment): LacZα fragment of β-galactosidase; lacZ fragment
   2183..2201    +  promoter       T7 promoter: promoter for bacteriophage T7 RNA polymerase
   2274..2471    -  terminator     TEF terminator: Ashbya gossypii TEF terminator
   2489..3058    -  CDS            sta: STA_STRLA - Experimental evidence at protein level: Swiss-Prot protein existence level 1. Involved in resistance to streptothricin, a broad-spectrum antibiotic produced by streptomycetes. Detoxifies streptothricin via acetylation of the beta amino group of the first beta-lysyl moiety of streptothricin. From Streptomyces lavendulae.
   3072..3415    -  promoter       TEF promoter: Ashbya gossypii TEF promoter
   3484..3502    -  promoter       T3 promoter: promoter for bacteriophage T3 RNA polymerase
   3547..3563    -  protein_bind   lac operator: The lac repressor binds to the lac operator to inhibit transcription in E. coli. This inhibition can be relieved by adding lactose or isopropyl-β-D-thiogalactopyranoside (IPTG). lac repressor encoded by lacI
   3571..3593    +  misc_feature   MCS (fragment): pBluescript multiple cloning site
   3649..3677    +  misc_feature   MCS (fragment): pBluescript multiple cloning site
   3942..3972    -  promoter       lac promoter: promoter for the E. coli lac operon
   3987..4008    -  protein_bind   CAP binding site: CAP binding activates transcription in the presence of cAMP. E. coli catabolite activator protein
   4021..4113    -  CDS            lacI (fragment): lac repressor; lacI; The lac repressor binds to the lac operator to inhibit transcription in E. coli. This inhibition can be relieved by adding lactose or isopropyl-β-D-thiogalactopyranoside (IPTG).
   4296..4884    -  rep_origin     ori: high-copy-number ColE1/pMB1/pBR322/pUC origin of replication
   5055..5915    -  CDS            AmpR: β-lactamase; bla; confers resistance to ampicillin, carbenicillin, and related antibiotics
   5916..6020    -  promoter       AmpR promoter: bla
   6057..6560    +  misc_feature   CEN/ARS: S. cerevisiae CEN6 centromere fused to an autonomously replicating sequence
   6628..35      +  CDS            rop (fragment) (across the origin): Rop protein, which maintains plasmids at low copy number; rop
>Addgene plasmid #199138 | RB810 | addgene full sequence | sequence record 392567 | Addgene NGS Result
TCGCGCGTTTCGGTGATGACGGTGAAAACCTCTGACACATGCAGCTCCCGGAGACGGTCACAGCTTGTCT
GTAAGCGGATGCCGGGAGCAGACAAGCCCGTCAGGGCGCGTCAGCGGGTGTTGGCGGGTGTCGGGGCTGG
CTTAACTATGCGGCATCAGAGCAGATTGTACTGAGAGTGCACCATAGATCACGACATTACTATATATATA
ATATAGGAAGCATTTAATAGAACAGCATCGTAATATATGTGTACTTTGCAGTTATGACGCCAGATGGCAG
TAGTGGAAGATATTCTTTATTGAAAAATAGCTTGTCACCTTACGTACAATCTTGATCCGGAGCTTTTCTT
TTTTTGCCGATTAAGAATTAATTCGGTCGAAAAAAGAAAAGGAGAGGGCCAAGAGGGAGGGCATTGGTGA
CTATTGAGCACGTGAGTATACGTGATTAAGCACACAAAGGCAGCTTGGAGTATGTCTGTTATTAATTTCA
CAGGTAGTTCTGGTCCATTGGTGAAAGTTTGCGGCTTGCAGAGCACAGAGGCCGCAGAATGTGCTCTAGA
TTCCGATGCTGACTTGCTGGGTATTATATGTGTGCCCAATAGAAAGAGAACAATTGACCCGGTTATTGCA
AGGAAAATTTCAAGTCTTGTAAAAGCATATAAAAATAGTTCAGGCACTCCGAAATACTTGGTTGGCGTGT
TTCGTAATCAACCTAAGGAGGATGTTTTGGCTCTGGTCAATGATTACGGCATTGATATCGTCCAACTGCA
TGGAGATGAGTCGTGGCAAGAATACCAAGAGTTCCTCGGTTTGCCAGTTATTAAAAGACTCGTATTTCCA
AAAGACTGCAACATACTACTCAGTGCAGCTTCACAGAAACCTCATTCGTTTATTCCCTTGTTTGATTCAG
AAGCAGGTGGGACAGGTGAACTTTTGGATTGGAACTCGATTTCTGACTGGGTTGGAAGGCAAGAGAGCCC
CGAAAGCTTACATTTTATGTTAGCTGGTGGACTGACGCCAGAAAATGTTGGTGATGCGCTTAGATTAAAT
GGCGTTATTGGTGTTGATGTAAGCGGAGGTGTGGAGACAAATGGTGTAAAAGACTCTAACAAAATAGCAA
ATTTCGTCAAAAATGCTAAGAAATAGGTTATTACTGAGTAGTATTTATTTAAGTATTGTTTGTGCACTTG
CCGATCTATGCGGTGTGAAATACCGCACAGATGCGTAAGGAGAAAATACCGCATCAGGAAATTGTAAGCG
TTAATATTTTGTTAAAATTCGCGTTAAATTTTTGTTAAATCAGCTCATTTTTTAACCAATAGGCCGAAAT
CGGCAAAATCCCTTATAAATCAAAAGAATAGACCGAGATAGGGT
[37 nt withheld, positions 1375-1411]
AAAGAACGTGGACTCCAACGTCAAAGG
[49 nt withheld, positions 1439-1487]
T
[87 nt withheld, positions 1489-1575]
GGCCGGCTAGGCCTTAACCCACTGAATTCTACATCGAACAAGAGAAACCTTTTTTTTTACTTTTTTCAAA
CTTGAACAAAGAAAAGAAAAAGAAAAAGAAAAAGCAATCACAGCTTATTAACGATTCGTGTTTAAATAAT
CAATTGAAAGGAAAATAGAAGATTTTTGAAAAAAAGTTATTGGTATTTATTAACTTAATATATCAGTAAC
ATCAAGAGAAAGAAACTGAATTATAAACAGAGTATGTGAAGCAATTGCAATTGCAATTATTAGAGATCCA
GAAAACTGAATTGTGCTTGAATACCACTTGTTTACCGGCG
[124 nt withheld, positions 1896-2019]
CCATTCGCCATTCAGGCTGCGCAACTGTTGGGAAGGGCGATCGGTGCGGGCCTCTTCGCTATTACGCCAG
CTGGCGAAAGGGGGATGTGCTGCAAGGCGATTAAGTTGGGTAACGCCAGGGTTTTCCCAGTCACGACGTT
GTAAAACGACGGCCAGTGAATTGTAATACGACTCACTATAGGGCGAATTGGGTACCGAATTCGAGCTCGT
TTAAACGTCGACACTGGATGGCGGCGTTAGTATCGAATCGACAGCAGTATAGCGACCAGCATTCACATAC
GATTGACGCATGATATTACTTTCTGCGCACTTAACTTCGCATCTGGGCAGATGATGTCGAGGCGAAAAAA
AATATAAATCACGCTAACATTTGATTAAAATAGAACAACTACAATATAAAAAAACTATACAAATGACAAG
TTCTTGAAAACAAGAATCTTTTTATTGTCAGTACTGACTCGAGTTATTATGGACATGGCATAGACATATA
CAAAGCTTGTTCACCATCGGAAGCAGTACCATCGTATAAAGCAGTATCCAAACCACACAAAGTGAAACCC
ATTCTTCTATAAGCATGAATAGCTGGAGCATTAACATTGGTAACTTCCAACCACAAATGACCAGCACCTC
TTTCTCTGGCGAATTCAGTAGCCAAACCCATCAAAGCTCTACCAACACCATGACCTCTATGTTCTGGAGC
AACTTCAATATCTTCAACAGTCAATCTTCTGTTCCAACCAGAATAAGAAACAACAACGAAACCAGCCAAA
TCACCATCATCACCATAAGCAACGAAAGTTCTAGAATCTGGATCACCATCTTCACCAGCATCGGATTCAT
CATCGGATTCATCATCTGGGAAAACCTTAGTCAATGGTGGATCAACTGGAACTTCTCTCAAAGTGAAACC
ATCACCAGTAGCAGTAACTCTAAAAACAGTATCGGTAGTGAAAGAACCATCCAAAGCTTCAATAGCTTCA
GCATCACCTGGAACAGAAGTTCTGTATCTATAAGCAGTATCATCCAAAGTAGTAGACATAATTGTAGGAT
CCGGTTGTTTATGTTCGGATGTGATGTGAGAACTGTATCCTAGCAAGATTTTAAAAGGAAGTATATGAAA
GAAGAACCTCAGTGGCAAATCCTAACCTTTTATATTTCTCTACAGGGGCGCGGCGTGGGGACAATTCAAC
GCGTCTGTGAGGGGAGCGTTTCCCTGCTCGCAGGTCTGCAGCGAGGAGCCGTAATTTTTGCTTCGCGCCG
TGCGGCCATCAAAATGTATGGACGCAAATGATTATACATGGGGATGTATGGGCTAAATGTACGGGCGACA
GTCACATCATGCCCCTGAGCTGCGCACGTCAAGACTGTCAAGGAGGGTATTCTGGGCCTCCATGTCGCTG
GCCGGGTGACCCGGCGGGGACGAGGCAAGCTTGATATCCCGCGGTGGAGCTCCAGCTTTTGTTCCCTTTA
GTGAGGGTTAATTTCGAGCTTGGCGTAATCATGGTCATAGCTGTTTCCTGTGTGAAATTGTTATCCGCTC
ACAATTCCACATGGCGGCCGCTCTAGAACTAGTGATGTCCACGAGGTCTCTGCGCCATGCAAATGAGCCA
AGTCGACCTGCAGCGTACGATCGATACCGTCGACCTCGAGGGGGGGCCGGAAGGACGATGAAGGAGAGAA
AGTAGTAAGACAATATGACTTTGGACAGACATGAGATAAAAGTTTTAAAGGACAAGAAAAGGTTCGGGTT
AAAAGATGAGTATTGTATTTTTTCAAAATATCAATGCTTTTTCTGTTCTTGGGTTAGTGGTACCACCATT
GGTGATAAAACCTTTGGGGAGCCTCCTCCGAGCTTTCTCTTTGTTACTTTTTTTCTCAACTGATACTTGT
CATTCTTACTACAATTACAGGCCTAGCCGGCCCAACATAGGAGCCGGAAGCATAAAGTGTAAAGCCTGGG
GTGCCTAATGAGTGAGCTAACTCACATTAATTGCGTTGCGCTCACTGCCCGCTTTCCAGTCGGGAAACCT
GTCGTGCCAGCTGCATTAATGAATCGGCCAACGCGCGGGGAGAGGCGGTTTGCGTATTGGGCGCTCTTCC
GCTTCCTCGCTCACTGACTCGCTGCGCTCGGTCGTTCGGCTGCGGCGAGCGGTATCAGCTCACTCAAAGG
CGGTAATACGGTTATCCACAGAATCAGGGGATAACGCAGGAAAGAACATGTGAGCAAAAGGCCAGCAAAA
GGCCAGGAACCGTAAAAAGGCCGCGTTGCTGGCGTTTTTCCATAGGCTCCGCCCCCCTGACGAGCATCAC
AAAAATCGACGCTCAAGTCAGAGGTGGCGAAACCCGACAGGACTATAAAGATACCAGGCGTTTCCCCCTG
GAAGCTCCCTCGTGCGCTCTCCTGTTCCGACCCTGCCGCTTACCGGATACCTGTCCGCCTTTCTCCCTTC
GGGAAGCGTGGCGCTTTCTCATAGCTCACGCTGTAGGTATCTCAGTTCGGTGTAGGTCGTTCGCTCCAAG
CTGGGCTGTGTGCACGAACCCCCCGTTCAGCCCGACCGCTGCGCCTTATCCGGTAACTATCGTCTTGAGT
CCAACCCGGTAAGACACGACTTATCGCCACTGGCAGCAGCCACTGGTAACAGGATTAGCAGAGCGAGGTA
TGTAGGCGGTGCTACAGAGTTCTTGAAGTGGTGGCCTAACTACGGCTACACTAGAAGAACAGTATTTGGT
ATCTGCGCTCTGCTGAAGCCAGTTACCTTCGGAAAAAGAGTTGGTAGCTCTTGATCCGGCAAACAAACCA
CCGCTGGTAGCGGTGGTTTTTTTGTTTGCAAGCAGCAGATTACGCGCAGAAAAAAAGGATCTCAAGAAGA
TCCTTTGATCTTTTCTACGGGGTCTGACGCTCAGTGGAACGAAAACTCACGTTAAGGGATTTTGGTCATG
AGATTATCAAAAAGGATCTTCACCTAGATCCTTTTAAATTAAAAATGAAGTTTTAAATCAATCTAAAGTA
TATATGAGTAAACTTGGTCTGACAGTTACCAATGCTTAATCAGTGAGGCACCTATCTCAGCGATCTGTCT
ATTTCGTTCATCCATAGTTGCCTGACTCCCCGTCGTGTAGATAACTACGATACGGGAGGGCTTACCATCT
GGCCCCAGTGCTGCAATGATACCGCGAGACCCACGCTCACCGGCTCCAGATTTATCAGCAATAAACCAGC
CAGCCGGAAGGGCCGAGCGCAGAAGTGGTCCTGCAACTTTATCCGCCTCCATCCAGTCTATTAATTGTTG
CCGGGAAGCTAGAGTAAGTAGTTCGCCAGTTAATAGTTTGCGCAACGTTGTTGCCATTGCTACAGGCATC
GTGGTGTCACGCTCGTCGTTTGGTATGGCTTCATTCAGCTCCGGTTCCCAACGATCAAGGCGAGTTACAT
GATCCCCCATGTTGTGCAAAAAAGCGGTTAGCTCCTTCGGTCCTCCGATCGTTGTCAGAAGTAAGTTGGC
CGCAGTGTTATCACTCATGGTTATGGCAGCACTGCATAATTCTCTTACTGTCATGCCATCCGTAAGATGC
TTTTCTGTGACTGGTGAGTACTCAACCAAGTCATTCTGAGAATAGTGTATGCGGCGACCGAGTTGCTCTT
GCCCGGCGTCAATACGGGATAATACCGCGCCACATAGCAGAACTTTAAAAGTGCTCATCATTGGAAAACG
TTCTTCGGGGCGAAAACTCTCAAGGATCTTACCGCTGTTGAGATCCAGTTCGATGTAACCCACTCGTGCA
CCCAACTGATCTTCAGCATCTTTTACTTTCACCAGCGTTTCTGGGTGAGCAAAAACAGGAAGGCAAAATG
CCGCAAAAAAGGGAATAAGGGCGACACGGAAATGTTGAATACTCATACTCTTCCTTTTTCAATATTATTG
AAGCATTTATCAGGGTTATTGTCTCATGAGCGGATACATATTTGAATGTATTTAGAAAAATAAACAAATA
GGGGTTCCGCGCACATTTCCCCGAAAAGTGCCACCTGGGTCCTTTTCATCACGTGCTATAAAAATAATTA
TAATTTAAATTTTTTAATATAAATATATAAATTAAAAATAGAAAGTAAAAAAAGAAATTAAAGAAAAAAT
AGTTTTTGTTTTCCGAAGATGTAAAAGACTCTAGGGGGATCGCCAACAAATACTACCTTTTATCTTGCTC
TTCCTGCTCTCAGGTATTAATGCCGAATTGTTTCATCTTGTCTGTGTAGAAGACCACACACGAAAATCCT
GTGATTTTACATTTTACTTATCGTTAATCGAATGTATATCTATTTAATCTGCTTTTCTTGTCTAATAAAT
ATATATGTAAAGTACGCTTTTTGTTGAAATTTTTTAAACCTTTGTTTATTTTTTTTTCTTCATTCCGTAA
CTCTTCTACCTTCTTTATTTACTTTCTAAAATCCAAATACAAAACATAAAAATAAATAAACACAGAGTAA
ATTCCCAAATTATTCCATCATTAAAAGATACGAGGCGCGTGTAAGTTACAGGCAAGCGATCCGTCTAAGA
AACCATTATTATCATGACATTAACCTATAAAAATAGGCGTATCACGAGGCCCTTTCGTC
