>Addgene plasmid #199138 | RB810 | depositor partial sequence | sequence record 385638 | Barcoding cassette containing BC18 cloned in pDIS3 at SpeI_ClaI sites by CPEC method
TGGCGGCCGCTCTAGAACTAGTGATGTCCACGAGGTCTCTGCGCCATGCAAATGAGCCAAGTCGACCTGC
AGCGTACGATCGATACCGTCGACCTCGAGG
